>Addgene plasmid #55539 | mTurquoise-Calnexin-N-14 | depositor partial sequence | sequence record 85947 | insert sequence
TAGCGCTACCGGACTCAGATCTCGAGACCGCCATGGAAGGGAAGTGGTTGCTGTGTATGTTACTGGTGCT
TGGAACTGCTATTGTTGAGGCTCATGATGGACATGATGATGATGTGATTGATATTGAGGATGACCTTGAC
GATGTCATTGAAGAGGTAGAAGACTCAAAACCAGATACCACTGCTCCTCCTTCATCTCCCAAGGTTACTT
ACAAAGCTCCAGTTCCAACAGGGGAAGTATATTTTGCTGATTCTTTTGACAGAGGAACTCTGTCAGGGTG
GATTTTATCCAAAGCCAAGAAAGACGATACCGATGATGAAATTGCCAAATATGATGGAAAGTGGGAGGTA
GAGGAAATGAAGGAGTCAAAGCTTCCAGGTGATAAAGGACTTGTGTTGATGTCTCGGGCCAAGCATCATG
CCATCTCTGCTAAACTGAACAAGCCCTTCCTGTTTGACACCAAGCCTCTCATTGTTCAGTATGAGGTTAA
TTTCCAAAATGGAATAGAATGTGGTGGTGCCTATGTGAAACTGCTTTCTAAAACACCAGAACTCAACCTG
GATCAGTTCCATGACAAGACCCCTTATACGATTATGTTTGGTCCAGATAAATGTGGAGAGGACTATAAAC
TGCACTTCATCTTCCGACACAAAAACCCCAAAACGGGTATCTATGAAGAAAAACATGCTAAGAGGCCAGA
TGCAGATCTGAAGACCTATTTTACTGATAAGAAAACACATCTTTACACACTAATCTTGAATCCAGATAAT
AGTTTTGAAATACTGGTTGACCAATCTGTGGTGAATAGTGGAAATCTGCTCAATGACATGACTCCTCCTG
TAAATCCTTCACGTGAAATTGAGGACCCAGAAGACCGGAAGCCCGAGGATTGGGATGAAAGACCAAAAAT
CCCAGATCCAGAAGCTGTCAAGCCAGATGACTGGGATGAAGATGCCCCTGCTAAGATTCCAGATGAAGAG
GCCACAAAACCCGAAGGCTGGTTAGATGATGAGCCTGAGTACGTACCTGATCCAGACGCAGAGAAACCTG
AGGATTGGGATGAAGACATGGATGGAGAATGGGAGGCTCCTCAGATTGCCAACCCTAGATGTGAGTCAGC
TCCTGGATGTGGTGTCTGGCAGCGACCTGTGATTGACAACCCCAATTATAAAGGCAAATGGAAGCCTCCT
ATGATTGACAATCCCAGTTACCAGGGAATCTGGAAACCCAGGAAAATACCAAATCCAGATTTCTTTGAAG
ATCTGGAACCTTTCAGAATGACTCCTTTTAGTGCTATTGGTTTGGAGCTGTGGTCCATGACCTCTGACAT
TTTTTTTGACAACTTTATCATTTGTGCTGATCGAAGAATAGTTGATGATTGGGCCAATGATGGATGGGGC
CTGAAGAAAGCTGCTGATGGGGCTGCTGAGCCAGGCGTTGTGGGGCAGATGAACGAGGCAGCTGAAGAGC
GCCCGTGGCTGTGGGTAGTCTATATTCTAACTGTAGCCCTTCCTGTGTTCCTGGTTATCCTCTTCTGCTG
TTCTGGAAAGAAACAGACCAGTGGTATGGAGTATAAGAAAACTGATGCACCTCAACCGGATGTGAAGGAA
GAGGAAGAAGAGAAGGAAGAGGAAAAGGACAAGGGAGATGAGGAGGAGGAAGGAGAAGAGAAACTTGAAG
AGAAACAGAAAAGTGATGCTGAAGAAGATGGTGGCACTGTCAGTCAAGAGGAGGAAGACAGAAAACCTAA
AGCAGAGGAGGATGAAATTTTGAACAGATCACCAAGAAACAGAAAGCCACGAAGAGAGGGGGGTGCGTCA
GGCGGCAGCGGATCTGGACCGGTCGCCACCATGGTGAGCAAGGGCGAGGAGCTGTTCACCGGGGTGGTGC
CCATCCTGGTCGAGCTGGACGGCGACGTAAACGGCCACAAGTTCAGCGTGTCCGGCGAGGGCGAGGGCGA
TGCCACCTACGGCAAGCTGACCCTGAAGTTCATCTGCACCACCGGCAAGCTGCCCGTGCCCTGGCCCACC
CTCGTGACCACCCTGTCCTGGGGCGTGCAGTGCTTCGCCCGCTACCCCGACCACATGAAGCAGCACGACT
TCTTCAAGTCCGCCATGCCCGAAGGCTACGTCCAGGAGCGCACCATCTTCTTCAAGGACGACGGCAACTA
CAAGACCCGCGCCGAGGTGAAGTTCGAGGGCGACACCCTGGTGAACCGCATCGAGCTGAAGGGCATCGAC
TTCAAGGAGGACGGCAACATCCTGGGGCACAAGCTGGAGTACAACTACATCAGCGACAACGTCTATATCA
CCGCCGACAAGCAGAAGAACGGCATCAAGGCCAACTTCAAGATCCGCCACAACATCGAGGACGGCGGCGT
GCAGCTCGCCGACCACTACCAGCAGAACACCCCCATCGGCGACGGCCCCGTGCTGCTGCCCGACAACCAC
TACCTGAGCACCCAGTCCAAGCTGAGCAAAGACCCCAACGAGAAGCGCGATCACATGGTCCTGCTGGAGT
TCGTGACCGCCGCCGGGATCACTCTCGGCATGGACGAGCTGTACAAGTAAAGCGGCCGCGACTCTAGATC
ATA
