>Addgene plasmid #55539 | mTurquoise-Calnexin-N-14 | addgene partial sequence | sequence record 147149 | EGFP-N 5'-CGTCGCCGTCCAGCTCGACCAG-3'
TTGCTCACCATGGTGGCGACCGGTCCAGATCCGCTGCCGCCTGACGCACCCCCCTCTCTTCGTGGCTTTC
TGTTTCTTGGTGATCTGTTCAAAATTTCATCCTCCTCTGCTTTAGGTTTTCTGTCTTCCTCCTCTTGACT
GACAGTGCCACCATCTTCTTCAGCATCACTTTTCTGTTTCTCTTCAAGTTTCTCTTCTCCTTCCTCCTCC
TCATCTCCCTTGTCCTTTTCCTCTTCCTTCTCTTCTTCCTCTTCCTTCACATCCGGTTGAGGTGCATCAG
TTTTCTTATACTCCATACCACTGGTCTGTTTCTTTCCAGAACAGCAGAAGAGGATAACCAGGAACACAGG
AAGGGCTACAGTTAGAATATAGACTACCCACAGCCACGGGCGCTCTTCAGCTGCCTCGTTCATCTGCCCC
ACAACGCCTGGCTCAGCAGCCCCATCAGCAGCTTTCTTCAGGCCCCATCCATCATTGGCCCAATCATCAA
CTATTCTTCGATCAGCACAAATGATAAAGTTGTCAAAAAAAATGTCAGAGGTCATGGACCACAGCTCCAA
ACCAATAGCACTAAAAGGAGTCATTCTGAAAGGTTCCAGATCTTCAAAGAAATCTGGATTTGGTATTTTC
CTGGGTTTCCAGATTCCCTGGTAACTGGGATTGTCAATCATAGGAGGCTTCCATT
