[The description below was written by a language model from this plasmid's Addgene catalogue record.]
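Description:
mTurquoise-Calnexin-N-14 is a mammalian expression plasmid built on the mTurquoise-N1 backbone (about 4.75 kb without the insert), an N1-style fusion vector in which a gene of interest is placed upstream of the fluorescent protein coding sequence. It is maintained in E. coli as a high-copy plasmid under kanamycin selection, and it carries a neomycin resistance marker that allows G418 selection of transfected mammalian cells. No feature table accompanies the record, so the specific origins of replication and the promoters driving the resistance cassette are not stated, and the cloning method is listed as unknown.

The payload is human calnexin (CANX), expressed from the CMV promoter and fused at its C terminus to the cyan fluorescent protein mTurquoise. The "14" in the name probably refers to a linker length between calnexin and the fluorophore, but the record does not state this. The sequencing primer listed for the 3′ end implies an SV40 polyadenylation signal downstream of the fusion. The calnexin sequence carries an I474N substitution relative to the reference; the record gives no indication of whether this was intended or of any functional consequence.

Calnexin is an integral membrane chaperone of the endoplasmic reticulum, so the fusion protein serves as a fluorescent marker of that compartment. The stated purpose is ER localization, with excitation at 434 nm and emission at 474 nm, making the construct suited to labelling the ER in live or fixed mammalian cells, including multicolour imaging alongside spectrally distinct fluorescent proteins.
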