Addgene plasmid #55539: mTurquoise-Calnexin-N-14
Purpose: Localization: Endoplasmic Reticulum, Excitation: 434, Emission: 474
Depositing lab: Michael Davidson. Depositing organization: Florida State University, Tallahassee.
Backbone
  Vector backbone: mTurquoise-N1
  Backbone size w/o insert (bp): 4750
  Vector type: Mammalian Expression
  Selectable markers: Neomycin (select with G418)
Growth in bacteria
  Bacterial resistance: Kanamycin, 50 μg/mL
  Growth temperature: 37°C
  Growth strain: DH5alpha
  Copy number: High Copy
Gene/Insert
  Gene/Insert name: Calnexin (alt name: NM_001746.3)
  Species: H. sapiens (human)
  Mutation: I474N in Calnexin
  Entrez Gene: CANX (a.k.a. CNX, IP90, P90)
  Promoter: CMV
  Tag / fusion protein: mTurquoise (C terminal on backbone)
  Cloning method: Unknown
  Sequencing primers: 5′ CMV-F; 3′ SV40pA-R
Terms and licenses: Academic/Nonprofit Terms; Industry Terms
Depositor comments: . Excitation = 434; Emission = 474
How to cite: mTurquoise-Calnexin-N-14 was a gift from Michael Davidson (Addgene plasmid # 55539 ; http://n2t.net/addgene:55539 ; RRID:Addgene_55539)
